>Addgene plasmid #24473 | U653-GFP ILtoEK | addgene partial sequence | sequence record 30343 | 24473 with Unc104-F (TCCAACAAAGGTGTGATTCCT)
CGCGGGCTCTGAGAGAAATCTGGGAGGAAATTCGAAAACTGCGATGCTCGCGGCATTATCTCCAGCTGAT
ATTAACTTTGATGAAACACTGAGTACTTTGAGATATGCCGATAGAGCGAAACAAATTGTTTGTCAAGCAG
TTGTTAATGAGGATCCAAATGCAAAGCTTGAGCGTGAAAAGAATGAAGAAGTTATCAAACTTCGTCACAT
TTTGAAAGATAAGGGAATTGATGTCACAGACGTACAGGAGACACCCGGAAAACACAAAAAAGGACCGAAA
TTGCCAGCTCATGTACATGAGCAACTTGAGAAGCTTCAAGAATCTGAGAAATTGATGGCTGAAATTGGAA
AGACTTGGGAGCAGAAATTAATTCATACAGAAGAAATTAGAAAACAACGAGAGGAAGAACTTCGTGATAT
GGGTCTTGCGTGTGCAGAAGATGGAACAACATTAGGCGTATTTAGTCCAAAGAAGTTACCCCATTTAGTT
AACTTGAATGAAGATCCATTGATGTCAGAGTGTCTCATATATTATCTTAAAGAAGGAGTAACTAGCGTCG
GCCGCCCTGAAGCTGAACATCGTCCAGACATTCTCTTATCGGGAGAAGCGATTCTCGAATTACATTGTGA
ATTTATAAAC
