>Addgene plasmid #24473 | U653-GFP ILtoEK | addgene partial sequence | sequence record 30344 | 24473 with GFP-R
TTCTTCTCCTTTACTCATGGTACCAGATATATAAGATTGTGCCAAATCCACTTGTTTTTGAAGATTTTCA
ATCATTGATTCATATTCCCTTGTCTGATGATACATTTTTTGTTCCAATTCTACTTTTTCTCTTCTGTATT
GAGATTCCATTTCTAACATTTTCTTCTCCATATCTGCTTTTAGATCAATTCCTTGTTTGTCTAGAAGTTC
TTGTTGAGCATATTTCCAATCAATTGGTTGTTCAGCTATTGCTGCCAAGTTATGCCTGCTTTGCCTTGCT
TCCTGTGGATCATTATATCGGAAAACGTGATGTTCACCGAGAATAACTCTAGATCCTGTGTGTAATACAG
TAGGAGTTGTCACTTGTTTTCCATTTATATAGCAAGATGCATTCGGTTTCATTGTCAATGTCACATTTCC
ATCTTCGTTTATAAATTCACAATGTAATTCGAGAATCGCTTCTCCCGATAAGAGAATGTCTGGACGATGT
TCAGCTTCAGGGCGGCCGACGCTAGTTACTCCTTCTTTAAGATAATATATGAGACACTCTGACATCAATG
GATCTTCATTCAAGTTNNCTAAATGGGGTAACTTCTTTGGACTAAATACGCCTAATGTTGTTCCATCTTC
TGCACACGCAAGA
