[The description below was written by a language model from this plasmid's Addgene catalogue record.]
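Description:
U653-GFP ILtoEK is a bacterial expression plasmid built on the pET17 backbone (about 3.3 kb without insert) that encodes a fragment of the C. elegans kinesin-3 motor Unc104, the orthologue of KIF1A, fused at its C terminus to GFP. The plasmid is maintained at high copy in E. coli under ampicillin selection. The record lists no feature table and does not explicitly name the promoter. However, pET17-series vectors drive expression from a T7 promoter with a downstream T7 terminator, and the listed T7 and T7-term sequencing primers are consistent with the insert sitting between these elements. Protein production in such vectors normally requires a host strain that supplies T7 RNA polymerase, while a standard cloning strain such as the recorded DH5alpha is used only for propagation.

The insert is 1959 bp, cloned by restriction enzyme methods. This length matches a 653-codon open reading frame, in keeping with the "U653" in the name, although the record does not state the residue boundaries. It carries two point substitutions, I362E and L365K, annotated as a neck destabilization mutant. These changes replace hydrophobic residues with charged ones in the neck region. The associated study concerns conversion of Unc104/KIF1A into a processive motor upon dimerization, so the mutant presumably serves as a dimerization-impaired comparison to the wild-type construct. The GFP fusion gives a fluorescent label on the recombinant motor, suited to visualizing purified protein in motility or single-molecule fluorescence assays. The record does not mention any separate affinity purification tag.
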