Addgene plasmid #24473: U653-GFP ILtoEK
Depositing lab: Ron Vale. Depositing organization: University of California, San Francisco (UCSF). Publication: Conversion of Unc104/KIF1A kinesin into a processive motor after dimerization. Tomishige M, Klopfenstein DR, Vale RD. Science. 2002 Sep 27. 297(5590):2263-7. 10.1126/science.1073386 PubMed 12351789.
Backbone
  Vector backbone: pET17
  Backbone size w/o insert (bp): 3300
  Vector type: Bacterial Expression
Growth in bacteria
  Bacterial resistance: Ampicillin, 100 μg/mL
  Growth temperature: 37°C
  Growth strain: DH5alpha
  Copy number: High Copy
Gene/Insert
  Gene/Insert name: Unc104
  Species: C. elegans (nematode)
  Insert size (bp): 1959
  Mutation: I362E/L365K (neck destabilization mutant)
  Entrez Gene: unc-104 (a.k.a. CELE_C52E12.2)
  Tag / fusion protein: GFP (C terminal on insert)
  Cloning method: Restriction Enzyme
  Sequencing primers: 5′ T7; 3′ T7-term
Terms and licenses: Academic/Nonprofit Terms; Industry Terms: Not Available to Industry
How to cite: U653-GFP ILtoEK was a gift from Ron Vale (Addgene plasmid # 24473 ; http://n2t.net/addgene:24473 ; RRID:Addgene_24473)
